Addgene plasmid #77568: PAK2 gRNA (BRDN0001148074)
Purpose: 3rd generation lentiviral gRNA plasmid targeting human PAK2
Depositing lab: John Doench & David Root. Depositing organization: Broad Institute. Publication: Optimized sgRNA design to maximize activity and minimize off-target effects of CRISPR-Cas9. Doench JG, Fusi N, Sullender M, Hegde M, Vaimberg EW, Donovan KF, Smith I, Tothova Z, Wilen C, Orchard R, Virgin HW, Listgarten J, Root DE. Nat Biotechnol. 2016 Jan 18. doi: 10.1038/nbt.3437. PubMed 26780180.
Backbone
  Vector backbone: lentiGuide-Puro
  Backbone manufacturer: Zhang Lab (Addgene plasmid # 52963)
  Vector type: Mammalian Expression, Lentiviral, CRISPR
  Selectable markers: Puromycin
Growth in bacteria
  Bacterial resistance: Ampicillin, 100 μg/mL
  Growth temperature: 37°C
  Growth strain: DH5alpha
  Copy number: High Copy
Gene/Insert
  Gene/Insert name: PAK2 (alt names: PAK2; NM_002577.4)
  gRNA/shRNA sequence: TGTCTCCACAGATTTACACA
  Species: H. sapiens (human)
  Entrez Gene: PAK2 (a.k.a. KNO2, PAK65, PAKgamma)
  Promoter: hU6
  Cloning method: Unknown
  Sequencing primers: 5′ U6-F; 3′ pS2-R
Terms and licenses: Academic/Nonprofit Terms; Industry Terms: Not Available to Industry
Depositor comments: The gRNA was designed to target the following Genbank reference sequence(s): NM_002577.4. Note that this plasmid does NOT contain Cas9. It should be used in conjunction with lentiCas9-Blast (Addgene #52962) or otherwise with cell lines already expressing Cas9. Browse the full kinome gRNA library at http://www.addgene.org/pooled-library/broadgpp-human-kinome/ or visit http://www.broadinstitute.org/rnai/public/ for detailed protocols and information.
How to cite: PAK2 gRNA (BRDN0001148074) was a gift from John Doench & David Root (Addgene plasmid # 77568 ; http://n2t.net/addgene:77568 ; RRID:Addgene_77568)
