[The description below was written by a language model from this plasmid's Addgene catalogue record and pLannotate feature annotations shown in this document.]
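Description:
PAK2 gRNA (BRDN0001148074) is a third-generation lentiviral guide RNA plasmid built on the lentiGuide-Puro backbone and designed to target human PAK2 (reference transcript NM_002577.4) for CRISPR-Cas9 editing in mammalian cells. The assembled sequence is 8,323 nt. In bacteria it is maintained through a high-copy ColE1/pUC-type origin and selected with ampicillin via the β-lactamase gene. An f1 origin, an SV40 origin and poly(A) signal, and remnants of lac and T3/T7 cloning-vector elements are also annotated in the backbone.

The transfer cassette is framed by an RSV promoter fused to a truncated HIV-1 5' LTR, which makes genomic RNA production Tat-independent, and a self-inactivating ΔU3 3' LTR. Between them lie the Ψ packaging signal with a partial gag sequence, the Rev response element for Rev-dependent nuclear export, and a cPPT/CTS that aids nuclear import of the proviral DNA. A human U6 RNA polymerase III promoter drives the PAK2-specific spacer, which sits in the gap between the promoter and the Streptococcus pyogenes gRNA scaffold. Downstream, the EF-1α core promoter with its intron A expresses puromycin N-acetyltransferase so that transduced cells can be selected with puromycin, and a WPRE enhances transcript stability and expression.

The plasmid does not encode Cas9, so it must be paired with a separate Cas9 vector such as lentiCas9-Blast or used in cells that already express Cas9. It is an individual clone corresponding to a guide in a human kinome gRNA library, and it suits virus production for PAK2 knockout studies.
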