Features (pLannotate 1.2.2; 29 found; start..end, strand, type, name):
     14..80      +  CDS            small t antigen (fragment): SV40 (simian virus 40) small t antigen
    106..317     +  promoter       EF-1α core promoter: core promoter for human elongation factor EF-1α
    318..1256    +  intron         EF-1α intron A: intron upstream of the start codon of human EF-1α
   1278..1877    +  CDS            PuroR (fragment): puromycin N-acetyltransferase; pac from Streptomyces; confers resistance to puromycin
   1893..2481    +  misc_feature   WPRE: woodchuck hepatitis virus posttranscriptional regulatory element
   2532..2551    +  misc_feature   cPPT/CTS (fragment): central polypurine tract and central termination sequence of HIV-1
   2553..2786    +  LTR            3' LTR (ΔU3): self-inactivating 3' long terminal repeat (LTR) from HIV-1
   2864..2985    +  polyA_signal   SV40 poly(A) signal: SV40 polyadenylation signal
   3025..3160    +  rep_origin     SV40 ori: SV40 origin of replication
   3181..3199    -  promoter       T7 promoter: promoter for bacteriophage T7 RNA polymerase
   3207..3362    +  CDS            lacZα (fragment): LacZα fragment of β-galactosidase; lacZ fragment
   3367..3795    +  rep_origin     f1 ori (sequence partly withheld): f1 bacteriophage origin of replication; arrow indicates direction of (+) strand synthesis
   3848..3952    +  promoter       AmpR promoter: bla
   3953..4813    +  CDS            AmpR: β-lactamase; bla; confers resistance to ampicillin, carbenicillin, and related antibiotics
   4984..5572    +  rep_origin     ori: high-copy-number ColE1/pMB1/pBR322/pUC origin of replication
   5755..5847    +  CDS            lacI (fragment): lac repressor; lacI; The lac repressor binds to the lac operator to inhibit transcription in E. coli. This inhibition can be relieved by adding lactose or isopropyl-β-D-thiogalactopyranoside (IPTG).
   5860..5881    +  protein_bind   CAP binding site: CAP binding activates transcription in the presence of cAMP. E. coli catabolite activator protein
   5896..5926    +  promoter       lac promoter: promoter for the E. coli lac operon
   5934..5950    +  protein_bind   lac operator: The lac repressor binds to the lac operator to inhibit transcription in E. coli. This inhibition can be relieved by adding lactose or isopropyl-β-D-thiogalactopyranoside (IPTG). lac repressor encoded by lacI
   5995..6013    +  promoter       T3 promoter: promoter for bacteriophage T3 RNA polymerase
   6041..6267    +  promoter       RSV promoter: Rous sarcoma virus enhancer/promoter
   6268..6448    +  LTR            5' LTR (truncated): truncated 5' long terminal repeat (LTR) from HIV-1
   6495..6620    +  misc_feature   HIV-1 Ψ: packaging signal of human immunodeficiency virus type 1
   6604..6967    +  CDS            HIV-1 gag (fragment): gag protein from human immunodeficiency virus 1; gag
   7113..7346    +  misc_feature   RRE: The Rev response element (RRE) of HIV-1 allows for Rev-dependent mRNA export from the nucleus to the cytoplasm.
   7723..7749    +  CDS            Rev (fragment): human immunodeficiency virus 1 (HIV-1) Rev protein; rev; enhances nuclear export of unspliced and incompletely spliced viral mRNAs
   7753..7993    +  promoter       U6 promoter: RNA polymerase III promoter for human U6 snRNA
   8023..8098    +  misc_RNA       gRNA scaffold: guide RNA scaffold for the Streptococcus pyogenes CRISPR/Cas9 system
   8154..8271    +  misc_feature   cPPT/CTS: central polypurine tract and central termination sequence of HIV-1
>Addgene plasmid #77568 | PAK2 gRNA (BRDN0001148074) | addgene full sequence | sequence record 188014 | Addgene Assembled Sequence
CCCGGGTGCAAAGATGGATAAAGTTTTAAACAGAGAGGAATCTTTGCAGCTAATGGACCTTCTAGGTCTT
GAAAGGAGTGGGAATTGGCTCCGGTGCCCGTCAGTGGGCAGAGCGCACATCGCCCACAGTCCCCGAGAAG
TTGGGGGGAGGGGTCGGCAATTGATCCGGTGCCTAGAGAAGGTGGCGCGGGGTAAACTGGGAAAGTGATG
TCGTGTACTGGCTCCGCCTTTTTCCCGAGGGTGGGGGAGAACCGTATATAAGTGCAGTAGTCGCCGTGAA
CGTTCTTTTTCGCAACGGGTTTGCCGCCAGAACACAGGTAAGTGCCGTGTGTGGTTCCCGCGGGCCTGGC
CTCTTTACGGGTTATGGCCCTTGCGTGCCTTGAATTACTTCCACCTGGCTGCAGTACGTGATTCTTGATC
CCGAGCTTCGGGTTGGAAGTGGGTGGGAGAGTTCGAGGCCTTGCGCTTAAGGAGCCCCTTCGCCTCGTGC
TTGAGTTGAGGCCTGGCCTGGGCGCTGGGGCCGCCGCGTGCGAATCTGGTGGCACCTTCGCGCCTGTCTC
GCTGCTTTCGATAAGTCTCTAGCCATTTAAAATTTTTGATGACCTGCTGCGACGCTTTTTTTCTGGCAAG
ATAGTCTTGTAAATGCGGGCCAAGATCTGCACACTGGTATTTCGGTTTTTGGGGCCGCGGGCGGCGACGG
GGCCCGTGCGTCCCAGCGCACATGTTCGGCGAGGCGGGGCCTGCGAGCGCGGCCACCGAGAATCGGACGG
GGGTAGTCTCAAGCTGGCCGGCCTGCTCTGGTGCCTGGCCTCGCGCCGCCGTGTATCGCCCCGCCCTGGG
CGGCAAGGCTGGCCCGGTCGGCACCAGTTGCGTGAGCGGAAAGATGGCCGCTTCCCGGCCCTGCTGCAGG
GAGCTCAAAATGGAGGACGCGGCGCTCGGGAGAGCGGGCGGGTGAGTCACCCACACAAAGGAAAAGGGCC
TTTCCGTCCTCAGCCGTCGCTTCATGTGACTCCACGGAGTACCGGGCGCCGTCCAGGCACCTCGATTAGT
TCTCGAGCTTTTGGAGTACGTCGTCTTTAGGTTGGGGGGAGGGGTTTTATGCGATGGAGTTTCCCCACAC
TGAGTGGGTGGAGACTGAAGTTAGGCCAGCTTGGCACTTGATGTAATTCTCCTTGGAATTTGCCCTTTTT
GAGTTTGGATCTTGGTTCATTCTCAAGCCTCAGACAGTGGTTCAAAGTTTTTTTCTTCCATTTCAGGTGT
CGTGACGTACGGCCACCATGACCGAGTACAAGCCCACGGTGCGCCTCGCCACCCGCGACGACGTCCCCAG
GGCCGTACGCACCCTCGCCGCCGCGTTCGCCGACTACCCCGCCACGCGCCACACCGTCGATCCGGACCGC
CACATCGAGCGGGTCACCGAGCTGCAAGAACTCTTCCTCACGCGCGTCGGGCTCGACATCGGCAAGGTGT
GGGTCGCGGACGACGGCGCCGCCGTGGCGGTCTGGACCACGCCGGAGAGCGTCGAAGCGGGGGCGGTGTT
CGCCGAGATCGGCCCGCGCATGGCCGAGTTGAGCGGTTCCCGGCTGGCCGCGCAGCAACAGATGGAAGGC
CTCCTGGCGCCGCACCGGCCCAAGGAGCCCGCGTGGTTCCTGGCCACCGTCGGAGTCTCGCCCGACCACC
AGGGCAAGGGTCTGGGCAGCGCCGTCGTGCTCCCCGGAGTGGAGGCGGCCGAGCGCGCCGGGGTGCCCGC
CTTCCTGGAGACCTCCGCGCCCCGCAACCTCCCCTTCTACGAGCGGCTCGGCTTCACCGTCACCGCCGAC
GTCGAGGTGCCCGAAGGACCGCGCACCTGGTGCATGACCCGCAAGCCCGGTGCCTGAACGCGTTAAGTCG
ACAATCAACCTCTGGATTACAAAATTTGTGAAAGATTGACTGGTATTCTTAACTATGTTGCTCCTTTTAC
GCTATGTGGATACGCTGCTTTAATGCCTTTGTATCATGCTATTGCTTCCCGTATGGCTTTCATTTTCTCC
TCCTTGTATAAATCCTGGTTGCTGTCTCTTTATGAGGAGTTGTGGCCCGTTGTCAGGCAACGTGGCGTGG
TGTGCACTGTGTTTGCTGACGCAACCCCCACTGGTTGGGGCATTGCCACCACCTGTCAGCTCCTTTCCGG
GACTTTCGCTTTCCCCCTCCCTATTGCCACGGCGGAACTCATCGCCGCCTGCCTTGCCCGCTGCTGGACA
GGGGCTCGGCTGTTGGGCACTGACAATTCCGTGGTGTTGTCGGGGAAATCATCGTCCTTTCCTTGGCTGC
TCGCCTGTGTTGCCACCTGGATTCTGCGCGGGACGTCCTTCTGCTACGTCCCTTCGGCCCTCAATCCAGC
GGACCTTCCTTCCCGCGGCCTGCTGCCGGCTCTGCGGCCTCTTCCGCGTCTTCGCCTTCGCCCTCAGACG
AGTCGGATCTCCCTTTGGGCCGCCTCCCCGCGTCGACTTTAAGACCAATGACTTACAAGGCAGCTGTAGA
TCTTAGCCACTTTTTAAAAGAAAAGGGGGGACTGGAAGGGCTAATTCACTCCCAACGAAGACAAGATCTG
CTTTTTGCTTGTACTGGGTCTCTCTGGTTAGACCAGATCTGAGCCTGGGAGCTCTCTGGCTAACTAGGGA
ACCCACTGCTTAAGCCTCAATAAAGCTTGCCTTGAGTGCTTCAAGTAGTGTGTGCCCGTCTGTTGTGTGA
CTCTGGTAACTAGAGATCCCTCAGACCCTTTTAGTCAGTGTGGAAAATCTCTAGCAGTACGTATAGTAGT
TCATGTCATCTTATTATTCAGTATTTATAACTTGCAAAGAAATGAATATCAGAGAGTGAGAGGAACTTGT
TTATTGCAGCTTATAATGGTTACAAATAAAGCAATAGCATCACAAATTTCACAAATAAAGCATTTTTTTC
ACTGCATTCTAGTTGTGGTTTGTCCAAACTCATCAATGTATCTTATCATGTCTGGCTCTAGCTATCCCGC
CCCTAACTCCGCCCATCCCGCCCCTAACTCCGCCCAGTTCCGCCCATTCTCCGCCCCATGGCTGACTAAT
TTTTTTTATTTATGCAGAGGCCGAGGCCGCCTCGGCCTCTGAGCTATTCCAGAAGTAGTGAGGAGGCTTT
TTTGGAGGCCTAGGGACGTACCCAATTCGCCCTATAGTGAGTCGTATTACGCGCGCTCACTGGCCGTCGT
TTTACAACGTCGTGACTGGGAAAACCCTGGCGTTACCCAACTTAATCGCCTTGCAGCACATCCCCCTTTC
GCCAGCTGGCGTAATAGCGAAGAGGCCCGCACCGATCGCCCTTCCCAACAGTTGCGCAGCCTGAATGGCG
AATGGG
[124 nt withheld, positions 3367-3490]
C
[91 nt withheld, positions 3492-3582]
A
[49 nt withheld, positions 3584-3632]
CCTTTGACGTTGGAGTCCACGTTCTTT
[37 nt withheld, positions 3660-3696]
ACCCTATCTCGGTCTATTCTTTTGATTTATAAGGGATTTTGCCGATTTCGGCCTATTGGTTAAAAAATGA
GCTGATTTAACAAAAATTTAACGCGAATTTTAACAAAATATTAACGCTTACAATTTAGGTGGCACTTTTC
GGGGAAATGTGCGCGGAACCCCTATTTGTTTATTTTTCTAAATACATTCAAATATGTATCCGCTCATGAG
ACAATAACCCTGATAAATGCTTCAATAATATTGAAAAAGGAAGAGTATGAGTATTCAACATTTCCGTGTC
GCCCTTATTCCCTTTTTTGCGGCATTTTGCCTTCCTGTTTTTGCTCACCCAGAAACGCTGGTGAAAGTAA
AAGATGCTGAAGATCAGTTGGGTGCACGAGTGGGTTACATCGAACTGGATCTCAACAGCGGTAAGATCCT
TGAGAGTTTTCGCCCCGAAGAACGTTTTCCAATGATGAGCACTTTTAAAGTTCTGCTATGTGGCGCGGTA
TTATCCCGTATTGACGCCGGGCAAGAGCAACTCGGTCGCCGCATACACTATTCTCAGAATGACTTGGTTG
AGTACTCACCAGTCACAGAAAAGCATCTTACGGATGGCATGACAGTAAGAGAATTATGCAGTGCTGCCAT
AACCATGAGTGATAACACTGCGGCCAACTTACTTCTGACAACGATCGGAGGACCGAAGGAGCTAACCGCT
TTTTTGCACAACATGGGGGATCATGTAACTCGCCTTGATCGTTGGGAACCGGAGCTGAATGAAGCCATAC
CAAACGACGAGCGTGACACCACGATGCCTGTAGCAATGGCAACAACGTTGCGCAAACTATTAACTGGCGA
ACTACTTACTCTAGCTTCCCGGCAACAATTAATAGACTGGATGGAGGCGGATAAAGTTGCAGGACCACTT
CTGCGCTCGGCCCTTCCGGCTGGCTGGTTTATTGCTGATAAATCTGGAGCCGGTGAGCGTGGGTCTCGCG
GTATCATTGCAGCACTGGGGCCAGATGGTAAGCCCTCCCGTATCGTAGTTATCTACACGACGGGGAGTCA
GGCAACTATGGATGAACGAAATAGACAGATCGCTGAGATAGGTGCCTCACTGATTAAGCATTGGTAACTG
TCAGACCAAGTTTACTCATATATACTTTAGATTGATTTAAAACTTCATTTTTAATTTAAAAGGATCTAGG
TGAAGATCCTTTTTGATAATCTCATGACCAAAATCCCTTAACGTGAGTTTTCGTTCCACTGAGCGTCAGA
CCCCGTAGAAAAGATCAAAGGATCTTCTTGAGATCCTTTTTTTCTGCGCGTAATCTGCTGCTTGCAAACA
AAAAAACCACCGCTACCAGCGGTGGTTTGTTTGCCGGATCAAGAGCTACCAACTCTTTTTCCGAAGGTAA
CTGGCTTCAGCAGAGCGCAGATACCAAATACTGTTCTTCTAGTGTAGCCGTAGTTAGGCCACCACTTCAA
GAACTCTGTAGCACCGCCTACATACCTCGCTCTGCTAATCCTGTTACCAGTGGCTGCTGCCAGTGGCGAT
AAGTCGTGTCTTACCGGGTTGGACTCAAGACGATAGTTACCGGATAAGGCGCAGCGGTCGGGCTGAACGG
GGGGTTCGTGCACACAGCCCAGCTTGGAGCGAACGACCTACACCGAACTGAGATACCTACAGCGTGAGCT
ATGAGAAAGCGCCACGCTTCCCGAAGGGAGAAAGGCGGACAGGTATCCGGTAAGCGGCAGGGTCGGAACA
GGAGAGCGCACGAGGGAGCTTCCAGGGGGAAACGCCTGGTATCTTTATAGTCCTGTCGGGTTTCGCCACC
TCTGACTTGAGCGTCGATTTTTGTGATGCTCGTCAGGGGGGCGGAGCCTATGGAAAAACGCCAGCAACGC
GGCCTTTTTACGGTTCCTGGCCTTTTGCTGGCCTTTTGCTCACATGTTCTTTCCTGCGTTATCCCCTGAT
TCTGTGGATAACCGTATTACCGCCTTTGAGTGAGCTGATACCGCTCGCCGCAGCCGAACGACCGAGCGCA
GCGAGTCAGTGAGCGAGGAAGCGGAAGAGCGCCCAATACGCAAACCGCCTCTCCCCGCGCGTTGGCCGAT
TCATTAATGCAGCTGGCACGACAGGTTTCCCGACTGGAAAGCGGGCAGTGAGCGCAACGCAATTAATGTG
AGTTAGCTCACTCATTAGGCACCCCAGGCTTTACACTTTATGCTTCCGGCTCGTATGTTGTGTGGAATTG
TGAGCGGATAACAATTTCACACAGGAAACAGCTATGACCATGATTACGCCAAGCGCGCAATTAACCCTCA
CTAAAGGGAACAAAAGCTGGAGCTGCAAGCTTAATGTAGTCTTATGCAATACTCTTGTAGTCTTGCAACA
TGGTAACGATGAGTTAGCAACATGCCTTACAAGGAGAGAAAAAGCACCGTGCATGCCGATTGGTGGAAGT
AAGGTGGTACGATCGTGCCTTATTAGGAAGGCAACAGACGGGTCTGACATGGATTGGACGAACCACTGAA
TTGCCGCATTGCAGAGATATTGTATTTAAGTGCCTAGCTCGATACATAAACGGGTCTCTCTGGTTAGACC
AGATCTGAGCCTGGGAGCTCTCTGGCTAACTAGGGAACCCACTGCTTAAGCCTCAATAAAGCTTGCCTTG
AGTGCTTCAAGTAGTGTGTGCCCGTCTGTTGTGTGACTCTGGTAACTAGAGATCCCTCAGACCCTTTTAG
TCAGTGTGGAAAATCTCTAGCAGTGGCGCCCGAACAGGGACTTGAAAGCGAAAGGGAAACCAGAGGAGCT
CTCTCGACGCAGGACTCGGCTTGCTGAAGCGCGCACGGCAAGAGGCGAGGGGCGGCGACTGGTGAGTACG
CCAAAAATTTTGACTAGCGGAGGCTAGAAGGAGAGAGATGGGTGCGAGAGCGTCAGTATTAAGCGGGGGA
GAATTAGATCGCGATGGGAAAAAATTCGGTTAAGGCCAGGGGGAAAGAAAAAATATAAATTAAAACATAT
AGTATGGGCAAGCAGGGAGCTAGAACGATTCGCAGTTAATCCTGGCCTGTTAGAAACATCAGAAGGCTGT
AGACAAATACTGGGACAGCTACAACCATCCCTTCAGACAGGATCAGAAGAACTTAGATCATTATATAATA
CAGTAGCAACCCTCTATTGTGTGCATCAAAGGATAGAGATAAAAGACACCAAGGAAGCTTTAGACAAGAT
AGAGGAAGAGCAAAACAAAAGTAAGACCACCGCACAGCAAGCGGCCGCTGATCTTCAGACCTGGAGGAGG
AGATATGAGGGACAATTGGAGAAGTGAATTATATAAATATAAAGTAGTAAAAATTGAACCATTAGGAGTA
GCACCCACCAAGGCAAAGAGAAGAGTGGTGCAGAGAGAAAAAAGAGCAGTGGGAATAGGAGCTTTGTTCC
TTGGGTTCTTGGGAGCAGCAGGAAGCACTATGGGCGCAGCGTCAATGACGCTGACGGTACAGGCCAGACA
ATTATTGTCTGGTATAGTGCAGCAGCAGAACAATTTGCTGAGGGCTATTGAGGCGCAACAGCATCTGTTG
CAACTCACAGTCTGGGGCATCAAGCAGCTCCAGGCAAGAATCCTGGCTGTGGAAAGATACCTAAAGGATC
AACAGCTCCTGGGGATTTGGGGTTGCTCTGGAAAACTCATTTGCACCACTGCTGTGCCTTGGAATGCTAG
TTGGAGTAATAAATCTCTGGAACAGATTTGGAATCACACGACCTGGATGGAGTGGGACAGAGAAATTAAC
AATTACACAAGCTTAATACACTCCTTAATTGAAGAATCGCAAAACCAGCAAGAAAAGAATGAACAAGAAT
TATTGGAATTAGATAAATGGGCAAGTTTGTGGAATTGGTTTAACATAACAAATTGGCTGTGGTATATAAA
ATTATTCATAATGATAGTAGGAGGCTTGGTAGGTTTAAGAATAGTTTTTGCTGTACTTTCTATAGTGAAT
AGAGTTAGGCAGGGATATTCACCATTATCGTTTCAGACCCACCTCCCAACCCCGAGGGGACCCAGAGAGG
GCCTATTTCCCATGATTCCTTCATATTTGCATATACGATACAAGGCTGTTAGAGAGATAATTAGAATTAA
TTTGACTGTAAACACAAAGATATTAGTACAAAATACGTGACGTAGAAAGTAATAATTTCTTGGGTAGTTT
GCAGTTTTAAAATTATGTTTTAAAATGGACTATCATATGCTTACCGTAACTTGAAAGTATTTCGATTTCT
TGGCTTTATATATCTTGTGGAAAGGACGAAACACCGTGTCTCCACAGATTTACACAGTTTTAGAGCTAGA
AATAGCAAGTTAAAATAAGGCTAGTCCGTTATCAACTTGAAAAAGTGGCACCGAGTCGGTGCTTTTTTAA
GCTTGGCGTAACTAGATCTTGAGACAAATGGCAGTATTCATCCACAATTTTAAAAGAAAAGGGGGGATTG
GGGGGTACAGTGCAGGGGAAAGAATAGTAGACATAATAGCAACAGACATACAAACTAAAGAATTACAAAA
ACAAATTACAAAAATTCAAAATTTTCGGGTTTATTACAGGGACAGCAGAGATCCACTTTGGCGCCGGCTC
GAGGGGG
