>Addgene plasmid #77568 | PAK2 gRNA (BRDN0001148074) | depositor partial sequence | sequence record 145028 | Target Sequence
TGTCTCCACAGATTTACACA
