>Addgene plasmid #77568 | PAK2 gRNA (BRDN0001148074) | addgene partial sequence | sequence record 188013 | hU6-F
TAGAAAGTAATAATTTCTTGGGTAGTTTGCAGTTTTAAAATTATGTTTTAAAATGGACTATCATATGCTT
ACCGTAACTTGAAAGTATTTCGATTTCTTGGCTTTATATATCTTGTGGAAAGGACGAAACACCGTGTCTC
CACAGATTTACACAGTTTTAGAGCTAGAAATAGCAAGTTAAAATAAGGCTAGTCCGTTATCAACTTGAAA
AAGTGGCACCGAGTCGGTGCTTTTTTAAGCTTGGCGTAACTAGATCTTGAGACAAATGGCAGTATTCATC
CACAATTTTAAAAGAAAAGGGGGGATTGGGGGGTACAGTGCAGGGGAAAGAATAGTAGACATAATAGCAA
CAGACATACAAACTAAAGAATTACAAAAACAAATTACAAAAATTCAAAATTTTCGGGTTTATTACAGGGA
CAGCAGAGATCCACTTTGGCGCCGGCTCGAGGGGGCCCGGGTGCAAAGATGGATAAAGTTTTAAACAGAG
AGGAATCTTTGCAGCTAATGGACCTTCTAGGTCTTGAAAGGAGTGGGAATTGGCTCCGGTGCCCGTCAGT
GGGCAGAGCG
